Addgene plasmid #100673: YCe1760 HC_Kan_IRES2_p8b
Purpose: part designed to occupy position 8a of EMMA. Functional category: IRES sequence
Depositing lab: Yizhi Cai. Depositing organization: University of Edinburgh. Publication: EMMA: An Extensible Mammalian Modular Assembly Toolkit for the Rapid Design and Production of Diverse Expression Vectors. Martella A, Matjusaitis M, Auxillos J, Pollard SM, Cai Y. ACS Synth Biol. 2017 Apr 24. doi: 10.1021/acssynbio.7b00016. PubMed 28418644.
Backbone
  Vector backbone: pSMART HC_Kan
  Vector type: Synthetic Biology
Growth in bacteria
  Bacterial resistance: Kanamycin, 50 μg/mL
  Growth temperature: 37°C
  Growth strain: DH5alpha
  Copy number: High Copy
Gene/Insert
  Gene/Insert name: IRES2
  Cloning method: Restriction Enzyme; 5′ cloning site Unknown (unknown if destroyed); 3′ cloning site Unknown (unknown if destroyed)
Terms and licenses: Academic/Nonprofit Terms; Industry Terms: Not Available to Industry
Depositor comments: IRES2 internal ribosome entry sequence
How to cite: YCe1760 HC_Kan_IRES2_p8b was a gift from Yizhi Cai (Addgene plasmid # 100673 ; http://n2t.net/addgene:100673 ; RRID:Addgene_100673)
