[The description below was written by a language model from this plasmid's Addgene catalogue record and pLannotate feature annotations shown in this document.]
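Description:
YCe1760 HC_Kan_IRES2_p8b is a small (about 2.4 kb) part-donor plasmid from the EMMA (Extensible Mammalian Modular Assembly) toolkit, a synthetic-biology system in which standardised DNA parts, each assigned to a fixed position, are combined to build mammalian expression vectors. It is built on the pSMART HC_Kan backbone, a compact high-copy E. coli cloning vector. Propagation relies on a ColE1/pUC-type origin, and selection on a kanamycin resistance gene (aminoglycoside phosphotransferase, aph(3')-Ia), which is annotated as driven by the cat promoter. The tonB, T7 early and T3 early transcription terminators flank these backbone elements, an arrangement that insulates the cloned insert from transcription reading in or out of the vector.

The payload is IRES2, annotated as the internal ribosome entry site of encephalomyocarditis virus (EMCV), spanning roughly 460 bp, with a short fragment of a pBluescript-type multiple cloning site upstream. An IRES allows cap-independent translation initiation within an mRNA, so placing it between two open reading frames lets a single promoter drive a bicistronic transcript, for instance a gene of interest followed by a reporter or selection marker. The plasmid carries no mammalian promoter or coding sequence and is not an expression construct. It serves only as a source of the IRES module for assembly.

The record is inconsistent about the position: the plasmid name indicates position 8b, while the stated purpose says position 8a. The cloning sites flanking the insert are listed as unknown.
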