Features (pLannotate 1.2.2; 8 found; start..end, strand, type, name):
     81..104     -  misc_feature   MCS (fragment): pBluescript multiple cloning site
    223..685     +  misc_feature   IRES: internal ribosome entry site (IRES) of the encephalomyocarditis virus (EMCV)
    770..801     +  terminator     tonB terminator: bidirectional E. coli tonB-P14 transcription terminator
    802..904     +  promoter       cat promoter: promoter of the E. coli cat gene encoding chloramphenicol acetyltransferase
    905..1718    +  CDS            KanR (fragment): aminoglycoside phosphotransferase; aph(3')-Ia; confers resistance to kanamycin in bacteria or G418 (Geneticin®) in eukaryotes
   1741..1768    +  terminator     T7Te terminator: phage T7 early transcription terminator
   1780..2367    -  rep_origin     ori: high-copy-number ColE1/pMB1/pBR322/pUC origin of replication
   2389..2418    -  terminator     T3Te terminator: phage T3 early transcription terminator
>Addgene plasmid #100673 | YCe1760 HC_Kan_IRES2_p8b | addgene full sequence | sequence record 192879 | Addgene NGS Result
TGATTGCAGTCCAGTTACGCTGGAGTCTGAGGCTCGTCCTGAATGATATCAAGCTTGAATTCGTTACGTC
TCGATCCCGCTCGATAAGCTTGATATCGAATTCCGCCCCCCCCCCTCTCCCTCCCCCCCCCCTAACGTTA
CTGGCCGAAGCCGCTTGGAATAAGGCCGGTGTGCGTTTGTCTATATGTTATTTTCCACCATATTGCCGTC
TTTTGGCAATGTGAGGGCCCGGAAACCTGGCCCTGTCTTCTTGACGAGCATTCCTAGGGGTCTTTCCCCT
CTCGCCAAAGGAATGCAAGGTCTGTTGAATGTCGTGAAGGAAGCAGTTCCTCTGGAAGCTTCTTGAAGAC
AAACAACGTCTGTAGCGACCCTTTGCAGGCAGCGGAACCCCCCACCTGGCGACAGGTGCCTCTGCGGCCA
AAAGCCACGTGTATAAGATACACCTGCAAAGGCGGCACAACCCCAGTGCCACGTTGTGAGTTGGATAGTT
GTGGAAAGAGTCAAATGGCTCTCCTCAAGCGTATTCAACAAGGGGCTGAAGGATGCCCAGAAGGTACCCC
ATTGTATGGGATCTGATCTGGGGCCTCGGTGCACATGCTTTACATGTGTTTAGTCGAGGTTAAAAAAACG
TCTAGGCCCCCCGAACCACGGGGACGTGGTTTTCCTTTGAAAAACACGATGATAATATGGCCACAACCGC
GTCGAGACGAATTCTCTAGATATCGCTCAATACTGACCATTTAAATCATACCTGACCTCCATAGCAGAAA
GTCAAAAGCCTCCGACCGGAGGCTTTTGACTTGATCGGCACGTAAGAGGTTCCAACTTTCACCATAATGA
AATAAGATCACTACCGGGCGTATTTTTTGAGTTATCGAGATTTTCAGGAGCTAAGGAAGCTAAAATGAGC
CATATTCAACGGGAAACGTCTTGCTCGAGGCCGCGATTAAATTCCAACATGGATGCTGATTTATATGGGT
ATAAATGGGCTCGCGATAATGTCGGGCAATCAGGTGCGACAATCTATCGATTGTATGGGAAGCCCGATGC
GCCAGAGTTGTTTCTGAAACATGGCAAAGGTAGCGTTGCCAATGATGTTACAGATGAGATGGTCAGGCTA
AACTGGCTGACGGAATTTATGCCTCTTCCGACCATCAAGCATTTTATCCGTACTCCTGATGATGCATGGT
TACTCACCACTGCGATCCCAGGGAAAACAGCATTCCAGGTATTAGAAGAATATCCTGATTCAGGTGAAAA
TATTGTTGATGCGCTGGCAGTGTTCCTGCGCCGGTTGCATTCGATTCCTGTTTGTAATTGTCCTTTTAAC
GGCGATCGCGTATTTCGTCTCGCTCAGGCGCAATCACGAATGAATAACGGTTTGGTTGGTGCGAGTGATT
TTGATGACGAGCGTAATGGCTGGCCTGTTGAACAAGTCTGGAAAGAAATGCATAAGCTTTTGCCATTCTC
ACCGGATTCAGTCGTCACTCATGGTGATTTCTCACTTGATAACCTTATTTTTGACGAGGGGAAATTAATA
GGTTGTATTGATGTTGGACGAGTCGGAATCGCAGACCGATACCAGGATCTTGCCATCCTATGGAACTGCC
TCGGTGAGTTTTCTCCTTCATTACAGAAACGGCTTTTTCAAAAATATGGTATTGATAATCCTGATATGAA
TAAATTGCAGTTTCACTTGATGCTCGATGAGTTTTTCTGAGGGCCCAAATGTAATCACCTGGCTCACCTT
CGGGTGGGCCTTTCTGCGTTGCTGGCGTTTTTCCATAGGCTCCGCCCCCCTGACGAGCATCACAAAAATC
GATGCTCAAGTCAGAGGTGGCGAAACCCGACAGGACTATAAAGATACCAGGCGTTTCCCCCTGGAAGCTC
CCTCGTGCGCTCTCCTGTTCCGACCCTGCCGCTTACCGGATACCTGTCCGCCTTTCTCCCTTCGGGAAGC
GTGGCGCTTTCTCATAGCTCACGCTGTAGGTATCTCAGTTCGGTGTAGGTCGTTCGCTCCAAGCTGGGCT
GTGTGCACGAACCCCCCGTTCAGCCCGACCGCTGCGCCTTATCCGGTAACTATCGTCTTGAGTCCAACCC
GGTAAGACACGACTTATCGCCACTGGCAGCAGCCACTGGTAACAGGATTAGCAGAGCGAGGTATGTAGGC
GGTGCTACAGAGTTCTTGAAGTGGTGGCCTAACTACGGCTACACTAGAAGAACAGTATTTGGTATCTGCG
CTCTGCTGAAGCCAGTTACCTCGGAAAAAGAGTTGGTAGCTCTTGATCCGGCAAACAAACCACCGCTGGT
AGCGGTGGTTTTTTTGTTTGCAAGCAGCAGATTACGCGCAGAAAAAAAGGATCTCAAGAAGATCCTTTGA
TTTTCTACCGAAGAAAGGCCCACCCGTGAAGGTGAGCCAGTGAGT
